Addgene plasmid #207051: ClhN-P1K-3VSV-Atg8(T56A R65A T87A)-MET15
Purpose: Expression of 3VSV-Atg8 point mutant. Uses auxotrophic marker MET15(Saccharomyces cerevisiae).
Depositing lab: Zhiping Xie. Depositing organization: Shanghai Jiao Tong University. Publication: Membrane recruitment of Atg8 by Hfl1 facilitates turnover of vacuolar membrane proteins in yeast cells approaching stationary phase. He CW, Cui XF, Ma SJ, Xu Q, Ran YP, Chen WZ, Mu JX, Li H, Zhu J, Gong Q, Xie Z. BMC Biol. 2021 Jun 4;19(1):117. doi: 10.1186/s12915-021-01048-7. PubMed 34088313.
Backbone
  Vector backbone: ClhN-P1K-3VSV-Atg8-MET15
  Vector type: Yeast Expression
Growth in bacteria
  Bacterial resistance: Ampicillin, 100 μg/mL
  Growth temperature: 37°C
  Growth strain: DH5alpha
  Copy number: High Copy
Gene/Insert
  Gene/Insert name: ATG8
  Species: S. cerevisiae (budding yeast)
  Mutation: T56A R65A T87A
  Tag / fusion protein: 3xVSV (N terminal on insert)
  Cloning method: Gibson Cloning
Terms and licenses: Academic/Nonprofit Terms; Industry Terms: Not Available to Industry
How to cite: ClhN-P1K-3VSV-Atg8(T56A R65A T87A)-MET15 was a gift from Zhiping Xie (Addgene plasmid # 207051 ; http://n2t.net/addgene:207051 ; RRID:Addgene_207051)
