[The description below was written by a language model from this plasmid's Addgene catalogue record and pLannotate feature annotations shown in this document.]
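Description:
ClhN-P1K-3VSV-Atg8(T56A R65A T87A)-MET15 is a 6,472-nt yeast expression plasmid carrying a triple point mutant of Saccharomyces cerevisiae ATG8, the ubiquitin-like modifier involved in Cvt vesicle and autophagosome formation. The ATG8 coding sequence carries the substitutions T56A, R65A and T87A and is fused at its N terminus to a 3xVSV epitope tag for detection. It was built by Gibson cloning into the parental wild-type ClhN-P1K-3VSV-Atg8-MET15 vector. An ADH1 terminator follows the open reading frame. The promoter driving the fusion is not identified in the record. The annotated region upstream of ATG8 contains a fragment of the ILS1 coding sequence, which lies next to ATG8 in the yeast genome, so this segment may represent native upstream sequence, but the fields do not confirm this.

Selection in yeast relies on the MET15 (MET17/MET25) auxotrophic marker, expressed from its own methionine-repressible promoter. The marker cassette, together with an adjacent annotated tRNA sequence, is flanked by two loxP sites in the same orientation, which would allow Cre recombinase to excise it. The feature table shows no yeast replication origin or centromere, which is consistent with an integrating design, although the record does not state the mode of maintenance. In E. coli the plasmid is propagated through a high-copy ColE1/pUC-type origin with ampicillin resistance (AmpR). T7 and SP6 promoters and short lacI, rop and bom fragments are backbone remnants. The associated study concerns membrane recruitment of Atg8 by Hfl1 and the turnover of vacuolar membrane proteins, which suggests the mutant is compared with wild-type Atg8. The record does not say what the three substitutions do.
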