Features (pLannotate 1.2.2; 16 found; start..end, strand, type, name):
     72..737     +  CDS            ILS1 (fragment): SYIC_YEAST - Experimental evidence at protein level: Swiss-Prot protein existence level 1. From Saccharomyces cerevisiae (strain ATCC 204508 / S288c) (Baker's yeast).
   1181..1531    +  CDS            ATG8: ATG8_YEAST - Also known as APG8, AUT7, CVT5. Experimental evidence at protein level: Swiss-Prot protein existence level 1. Ubiquitin-like modifier involved in cytoplasm to vacuole transport (Cvt) vesicles and autophagosomes formation. With ATG4, mediates the delivery of the vesicles and autophagosomes to the vacuole via the microtubule cytoskeleton. Required for selective autophagic degradation of the nucleus (nucleophagy) as well as for mitophagy which contributes to regulate mitochondrial quantity and quality by eliminating the mitochondria to a basal level to fulfill cellular energy require
   1730..1917    +  terminator     ADH1 terminator: S. cerevisiae ADH1; transcription terminator for the S. cerevisiae alcohol dehydrogenase 1 (ADH1) gene
   1969..2002    -  protein_bind   loxP: Cre-mediated recombination occurs in the 8-bp core sequence (GCATACAT). Cre recombinase
   2185..3519    -  CDS            MET17: O-acetylserine and O-acetylhomoserine sulfhydrylase, required for sulfur amino acid synthesis; S. cerevisiae MET17 MET15; MET25
   3520..3870    -  promoter       MET17 promoter: S. cerevisiae MET17; expression is repressed by methionine; MET15; MET25
   3870..3970    -  ncRNA          tRNA: Accession: RF00005 - tRNA
   4023..4056    -  protein_bind   loxP: Cre-mediated recombination occurs in the 8-bp core sequence (GCATACAT). Cre recombinase
   4110..4128    -  promoter       T7 promoter: promoter for bacteriophage T7 RNA polymerase
   4150..4203    -  CDS            lacI (fragment): lac repressor; lacI; The lac repressor binds to the lac operator to inhibit transcription in E. coli. This inhibition can be relieved by adding lactose or isopropyl-β-D-thiogalactopyranoside (IPTG).
   4386..4974    -  rep_origin     ori: high-copy-number ColE1/pMB1/pBR322/pUC origin of replication
   5145..6005    -  CDS            AmpR: β-lactamase; bla; confers resistance to ampicillin, carbenicillin, and related antibiotics
   6006..6110    -  promoter       AmpR promoter: bla
   6205..6240    +  CDS            rop (fragment): Rop protein, which maintains plasmids at low copy number; rop
   6342..6393    +  misc_feature   bom (fragment): basis of mobility region from pBR322
   6456..2       +  promoter       SP6 promoter (across the origin): promoter for bacteriophage SP6 RNA polymerase
>Addgene plasmid #207051 | ClhN-P1K-3VSV-Atg8(T56A R65A T87A)-MET15 | addgene full sequence | sequence record 424603 | Addgene NGS Result
GAACGCGGCCGCCAGCTGAAGCTTCGTACGCTGCAGGTCGTGGGATTCCTGGGTTAATTAACATCGAATT
CACTTTGGTCATCCTTCACAGTGATGAATCATACTTGAAGGATGTAGAAGCCTTGAAAAACTACATTATC
GAGGAATTAAATGTTCGTGATGTTGTTATCACCTCCGATGAGGCAAAATATGGTGTTGAGTATAAAGCAG
TTGCTGATTGGCCTGTATTGGGTAAGAAGTTGAAAAAAGACGCAAAGAAGGTTAAAGATGCCCTACCATC
AGTCACTTCTGAGCAAGTACGGGAATATTTGGAAAGCGGAAAGTTGGAGGTTGCCGGTATTGAACTGGTT
AAAGGAGATTTGAATGCTATTAGAGGCTTGCCAGAATCTGCTGTCCAAGCTGGACAAGAAACCAGAACCG
ACCAAGACGTGTTAATCATCATGGATACAAATATTTACTCTGAACTAAAGAGTGAAGGTCTCGCAAGAGA
GCTGGTCAACAGAATCCAAAAATTGAGAAAGAAGTGTGGTTTGGAAGCCACCGACGATGTTTTAGTGGAG
TACGAATTAGTTAAAGATACTATCGACTTTGAAGCCATTGTCAAAGAACATTTTGATATGTTAAGCAAGA
CCTGTAGATCCGACATTGCCAAATATGACGGCTCAAAGACAGACCCAATTGGTGATGAAGAACAATCTAT
TAATGACACCATTTTCAAATTAAAAGTGTTCAAATTATGAAAACAACTCATATAAATACGTACAAATTTT
TCTCTACTCGAAGTGATATAGATGTATATGTGTAAGTTTACGTTTAAGTTAGAGTCATGTAATGCTAACT
GTCTCCACCGATAATGTTGTATAATACCCGTGAAATCATAGCACATGATATATCATCACCCGGAGGCCGG
TTATTTTCGGCGGCGGCAAAAATATTTGGTATAATTATGGAAATACAAAAAGGGGAACCATTAAAGGTTG
AGGAGGGGATTGATAAGAGAATCTAATAATTGTAAAGTTGAGAAAATCATAATAAAATAATTACTAGAGA
CATGAAGTCTGCTAGCGGATACACCGATATCGAGATGAACCGTTTGGGTAAGGGCTACACTGACATTGAA
ATGAATCGTTTGGGTAAGGGCTACACTGACATTGAAATGAATCGTTTGGGTAAGCCTAGGATGAAGTCTA
CATTTAAGTCTGAATATCCATTTGAAAAAAGGAAGGCGGAGTCGGAGAGGATTGCTGACAGGTTCAAGAA
TAGGATACCTGTGATTTGCGAAAAAGCTGAAAAGTCAGATATTCCAGAGATTGATAAGCGTAAATATCTA
GTTCCTGCTGACCTTGCGGTAGGGCAATTTGTTTATGTTATAGCGAAGAGAATTATGCTACCCCCTGAGA
AGGCCATCTTCATTTTTGTCAATGATACTTTGCCACCTGCTGCGGCGTTGATGTCTGCCATATATCAAGA
ACACAAGGATAAGGACGGGTTTTTGTATGTCACTTACTCAGGAGAAAATACATTTGGCAGGTAGTCTTTT
ATATGAAAAGAAATGAAGCGTTAACATCTAAAATCGAAATTATAGGGACTCATTAGCCATCTATTGTTCC
AGTATAAGAATGTTTACATAAAAAATTCGAAAAAAAAAGATAAAATAAGGGAAAAATATATATATATTCA
TTAAGAAGTTTTGTACACAACCCGGGTGAGGCGCGCCACTTCTAAATAAGCGAATTTCTTATGATTTATG
ATTTTTATTATTAAATAAGTTATAAAAAAAATAAGTGTATACAAATTTTAAAGTGACTCTTAGGTTTTAA
AACGAAAATTCTTATTCTTGAGTAACTCTTTCCTGTAGGTCAGGTTGCTTTCTCAGGTATAGTATGAGGT
CGCTCTTATTGACCACACCTCTACCGGCAGATCCGCTAGGGATAACAGGGTAATATCTGCAGGTCGACAA
CCCTTAATATAACTTCGTATAATGTATGCTATACGAAGTTATTAGGTCTAGATGCGAATTAACACTGTTC
TTTGATGTTAGAACAATTTAGGTTCAAAGTACGAGTCACGACATGTAACAAGGGAAAAAAAGGATATTCA
TTTCAATAAAGTTCGTTTTATAAAAGTATAGTACTTGTGAGAGAAAGTAGGTTTATACATAATTTTACAA
CTCATTACGCACACTCATGGTTTTTGGCCAGCGAAAACAGTTTCAAAAGATTGCTGGAAGTCTGCAATAA
TGTCATCAATAAATTCGATACCAACAGAGACACGAATTAAGTCCTTGGTAACACCAGATGCCAACTTTTC
TTTGTCATTTAATTGTTTGTGGGTAGTGAAGTATGGAGCAATGACTAAGGTCTTGGCATCACCAACATTG
GCCAAGTTAGAGGCAAGCTTTAAATTGTCAACAACTTGAGCACCAGAAAGTTTGAATGGGTCAGTTTCCT
TGTCGGCATTTGGTAAGTCTTTTACACCGAAAGATAAGACACCACCGAAACCGTTAGATAGATACTTCTT
AGCATTTTCATGATGAGAATGAGATGCTAAACCAGGGTATGAAACCCAAGATACGTATGGGGATTGTTCT
AACCATTTGGCTAACTTCAATGCATTTTCACCGTGTCTTTCAGCTCTCAAAGATAATGTTTCAACACCTT
GTAGTAGCAAGAAAGAGGCAAATGGGTTCATCAATGGACCCAAATCTCTTAATAGTTCAGTTCTAACATG
AACGATGTATGCCAAGTTACCGTAGGCTTCATTGTAGATAGTACCGTGATATCCTTCGGCAGGTTGAGAG
AATTGAGGGAACTTTTCTGGGTAGTCCTTCCATGGGAACTTACCAGAGTCAACAATAATACCACCGATAG
TAGTACCATGACCACCAATCCATTTGGTAGCAGAATGTGTTACAATATCAGCACCGTATTTAATTGGCTG
ACAGAAGTAACCACCGGCACCAAATGTGTTGTCAACGACAACTGGAATACCGTGTTTGTGAGCAATTGCA
ACAATTTTTTCAAAATCCGGAACATTGTACTTTGGATTACCAATGGTTTCCAAATAAACAGCCTTGGTTC
TTTCATCAAAGACCTTTTCGAATTCTTCTGGATTGTCACCTTCAACAAATCTAGCCTCGATACCAAATCT
TTTGAACGAGATTTTGAACTGGTTATAAGTACCACCGTATAAGTAAGAAGTGGAAACGATGTTGTCACCA
GTGTGTGCCAAACCTTGGATGGCAAGGGTTTGAGCGGCTTGACCGGAGGAAACAGCCAAAGCAGCAGCAC
CACCTTCTAAAGCAGCAATTCTTTCTTCCAAAACATTACTGGTTGGGTTTTGGAAACGGGAATAGACGTA
ACCTGGAACTTCTAGACCAAACAATTGCGAACCATGCTTAGAGTTTTCGAAAACATAAGAAGTGGTGGCG
TAAATTGGTACAGCTCTGGATCTGTGAGCATTGTCACCAGGGTTCTCTTGGCCGGCGTGTAGTTGAACAG
TATCGAAATGAGATGGCATTGTATGGATGGGGGTAATAGAATTGTATCTATGTATCTGACGACCCTGTAT
TACACGAAGGAAATAGTAGATGAAAAGACAAGAGAGCAAGAAAAAGGAAAAACTTCCTTTCTAACAGACG
CTTTACTTAACCTTATATATATCTTATTTTTTTCATCGAGCGTGTTCAATTGGACAAGGTGCCACCTTTT
CGACACTTCGGTTATTATGTTACACAGTTTTCATGAGGATGGCGCCTTGACTAACTTAATTAGTCATTTG
CCAACCACCACAGTTCCCCAATATCGACAGCTTCACGTGCCATTTGCCATTTTGCGATCATGTGACCTCA
AGAGAAAAAGCAAAAAATAATGAGAGCTAAGGGATTCGAACCCTTGCATCCGAAGATATCAGAGATTTTA
GAGGTTAAATCCACCTAAATCTGACGCCTTAAACCACTCGGCCAAACTCCCATTGTATGTTGGAAGAATT
GGATTTAAATGGAGCTCTCGAGAACCCTTAATATAACTTCGTATAATGTATGCTATACGAAGTTATTAGG
TGATATCAGATCCACTAGTGGCCTATGCGGCCGCGGATCTGCCGGTCTCCCTATAGTGAGTCGTATTAAT
TTCGATAAGCCAGGTTAACCTGCATTAATGAATCGGCCAACGCGCGGGGAGAGGCGGTTTGCGTATTGGG
CGCTCTTCCGCTTCCTCGCTCACTGACTCGCTGCGCTCGGTCGTTCGGCTGCGGCGAGCGGTATCAGCTC
ACTCAAAGGCGGTAATACGGTTATCCACAGAATCAGGGGATAACGCAGGAAAGAACATGTGAGCAAAAGG
CCAGCAAAAGGCCAGGAACCGTAAAAAGGCCGCGTTGCTGGCGTTTTTCCATAGGCTCCGCCCCCCTGAC
GAGCATCACAAAAATCGACGCTCAAGTCAGAGGTGGCGAAACCCGACAGGACTATAAAGATACCAGGCGT
TTCCCCCTGGAAGCTCCCTCGTGCGCTCTCCTGTTCCGACCCTGCCGCTTACCGGATACCTGTCCGCCTT
TCTCCCTTCGGGAAGCGTGGCGCTTTCTCATAGCTCACGCTGTAGGTATCTCAGTTCGGTGTAGGTCGTT
CGCTCCAAGCTGGGCTGTGTGCACGAACCCCCCGTTCAGCCCGACCGCTGCGCCTTATCCGGTAACTATC
GTCTTGAGTCCAACCCGGTAAGACACGACTTATCGCCACTGGCAGCAGCCACTGGTAACAGGATTAGCAG
AGCGAGGTATGTAGGCGGTGCTACAGAGTTCTTGAAGTGGTGGCCTAACTACGGCTACACTAGAAGAACA
GTATTTGGTATCTGCGCTCTGCTGAAGCCAGTTACCTTCGGAAAAAGAGTTGGTAGCTCTTGATCCGGCA
AACAAACCACCGCTGGTAGCGGTGGTTTTTTTGTTTGCAAGCAGCAGATTACGCGCAGAAAAAAAGGATC
TCAAGAAGATCCTTTGATCTTTTCTACGGGGTCTGACGCTCAGTGGAACGAAAACTCACGTTAAGGGATT
TTGGTCATGAGATTATCAAAAAGGATCTTCACCTAGATCCTTTTAAATTAAAAATGAAGTTTTAAATCAA
TCTAAAGTATATATGAGTAAACTTGGTCTGACAGTTACCAATGCTTAATCAGTGAGGCACCTATCTCAGC
GATCTGTCTATTTCGTTCATCCATAGTTGCCTGACTCCCCGTCGTGTAGATAACTACGATACGGGAGGGC
TTACCATCTGGCCCCAGTGCTGCAATGATACCGCGAGACCCACGCTCACCGGCTCCAGATTTATCAGCAA
TAAACCAGCCAGCCGGAAGGGCCGAGCGCAGAAGTGGTCCTGCAACTTTATCCGCCTCCATCCAGTCTAT
TAATTGTTGCCGGGAAGCTAGAGTAAGTAGTTCGCCAGTTAATAGTTTGCGCAACGTTGTTGCCATTGCT
ACAGGCATCGTGGTGTCACGCTCGTCGTTTGGTATGGCTTCATTCAGCTCCGGTTCCCAACGATCAAGGC
GAGTTACATGATCCCCCATGTTGTGCAAAAAAGCGGTTAGCTCCTTCGGTCCTCCGATCGTTGTCAGAAG
TAAGTTGGCCGCAGTGTTATCACTCATGGTTATGGCAGCACTGCATAATTCTCTTACTGTCATGCCATCC
GTAAGATGCTTTTCTGTGACTGGTGAGTACTCAACCAAGTCATTCTGAGAATAGTGTATGCGGCGACCGA
GTTGCTCTTGCCCGGCGTCAATACGGGATAATACCGCGCCACATAGCAGAACTTTAAAAGTGCTCATCAT
TGGAAAACGTTCTTCGGGGCGAAAACTCTCAAGGATCTTACCGCTGTTGAGATCCAGTTCGATGTAACCC
ACTCGTGCACCCAACTGATCTTCAGCATCTTTTACTTTCACCAGCGTTTCTGGGTGAGCAAAAACAGGAA
GGCAAAATGCCGCAAAAAAGGGAATAAGGGCGACACGGAAATGTTGAATACTCATACTCTTCCTTTTTCA
ATATTATTGAAGCATTTATCAGGGTTATTGTCTCATGAGCGGATACATATTTGAATGTATTTAGAAAAAT
AAACAAATAGGGGTTCCGCGCACATTTCCCCGAAAAGTGCCACCTGACGTCTAAGAAACCATTATTATCA
TGACATTAACCTATAAAAATAGGCGTATCACGAGGCCCTTTCGTCTCGCGCGTTTCGGTGATGACGGTGA
AAACCTCTGACACATGCAGCTCCCGGAGACGGTCACAGCTTGTCTGTAAGCGGATGCCGGGAGCAGACAA
GCCCGTCAGGGCGCGTCAGCGGGTGTTGGCGGGTGTCGGGGCTGGCTTAACTATGCGGCATCAGAGCAGA
TTGTACTGAGAGTGCACCATATGGACATATTGTCGTTAGAACGCGGCTACAATTAATACATAACCTTATG
TATCATACACATACGATTTAGGTGACACTATA
